>Addgene plasmid #42081 | proE-cad178-Luc | depositor full sequence | sequence record 56823 | proE-cad178-Luc sequence 5077 bps
GGTACCGAGCTCTTACGCGTGCTAGCCCGGGCTCGAGATCTTCCAGGCTAGAGGGTCACCGCGTCTATGC
GAGGCCGGGTGGGCGGGCCGTCAGCTCCGCCCTGGGGAGGGGTCCGCGCTGCTGATTGGCTGTGGCCGGC
AGGTGAACCCTCAGCCAATCAGCGGTACGGGGGGCGGTGCCTCCGGGGCTCACCTGGCTGCAGCCACGCA
CCCCCTCTCAGTGGCGTCGGAACTGCAAAGCACCTGTGAGCTTGCGGAAGTCAGTTCAGACTCCAGCCCG
CTCCAGCCCGGCCCGACCCGACCGCACCCGGAAGCTTGGCATTCCGGTACTGTTGGTAAAGCCACCATGG
AAGACGCCAAAAACATAAAGAAAGGCCCGGCGCCATTCTATCCGCTGGAAGATGGAACCGCTGGAGAGCA
ACTGCATAAGGCTATGAAGAGATACGCCCTGGTTCCTGGAACAATTGCTTTTACAGATGCACATATCGAG
GTGGACATCACTTACGCTGAGTACTTCGAAATGTCCGTTCGGTTGGCAGAAGCTATGAAACGATATGGGC
TGAATACAAATCACAGAATCGTCGTATGCAGTGAAAACTCTCTTCAATTCTTTATGCCGGTGTTGGGCGC
GTTATTTATCGGAGTTGCAGTTGCGCCCGCGAACGACATTTATAATGAACGTGAATTGCTCAACAGTATG
GGCATTTCGCAGCCTACCGTGGTGTTCGTTTCCAAAAAGGGGTTGCAAAAAATTTTGAACGTGCAAAAAA
AGCTCCCAATCATCCAAAAAATTATTATCATGGATTCTAAAACGGATTACCAGGGATTTCAGTCGATGTA
CACGTTCGTCACATCTCATCTACCTCCCGGTTTTAATGAATACGATTTTGTGCCAGAGTCCTTCGATAGG
GACAAGACAATTGCACTGATCATGAACTCCTCTGGATCTACTGGTCTGCCTAAAGGTGTCGCTCTGCCTC
ATAGAACTGCCTGCGTGAGATTCTCGCATGCCAGAGATCCTATTTTTGGCAATCAAATCATTCCGGATAC
TGCGATTTTAAGTGTTGTTCCATTCCATCACGGTTTTGGAATGTTTACTACACTCGGATATTTGATATGT
GGATTTCGAGTCGTCTTAATGTATAGATTTGAAGAAGAGCTGTTTCTGAGGAGCCTTCAGGATTACAAGA
TTCAAAGTGCGCTGCTGGTGCCAACCCTATTCTCCTTCTTCGCCAAAAGCACTCTGATTGACAAATACGA
TTTATCTAATTTACACGAAATTGCTTCTGGTGGCGCTCCCCTCTCTAAGGAAGTCGGGGAAGCGGTTGCC
AAGAGGTTCCATCTGCCAGGTATCAGGCAAGGATATGGGCTCACTGAGACTACATCAGCTATTCTGATTA
CACCCGAGGGGGATGATAAACCGGGCGCGGTCGGTAAAGTTGTTCCATTTTTTGAAGCGAAGGTTGTGGA
TCTGGATACCGGGAAAACGCTGGGCGTTAATCAAAGAGGCGAACTGTGTGTGAGAGGTCCTATGATTATG
TCCGGTTATGTAAACAATCCGGAAGCGACCAACGCCTTGATTGACAAGGATGGATGGCTACATTCTGGAG
ACATAGCTTACTGGGACGAAGACGAACACTTCTTCATCGTTGACCGCCTGAAGTCTCTGATTAAGTACAA
AGGCTATCAGGTGGCTCCCGCTGAATTGGAATCCATCTTGCTCCAACACCCCAACATCTTCGACGCAGGT
GTCGCAGGTCTTCCCGACGATGACGCCGGTGAACTTCCCGCCGCCGTTGTTGTTTTGGAGCACGGAAAGA
CGATGACGGAAAAAGAGATCGTGGATTACGTCGCCAGTCAAGTAACAACCGCGAAAAAGTTGCGCGGAGG
AGTTGTGTTTGTGGACGAAGTACCGAAAGGTCTTACCGGAAAACTCGACGCAAGAAAAATCAGAGAGATC
CTCATAAAGGCCAAGAAGGGCGGAAAGATCGCCGTGTAATTCTAGAGTCGGGGCGGCCGGCCGCTTCGAG
CAGACATGATAAGATACATTGATGAGTTTGGACAAACCACAACTAGAATGCAGTGAAAAAAATGCTTTAT
TTGTGAAATTTGTGATGCTATTGCTTTATTTGTAACCATTATAAGCTGCAATAAACAAGTTAACAACAAC
AATTGCATTCATTTTATGTTTCAGGTTCAGGGGGAGGTGTGGGAGGTTTTTTAAAGCAAGTAAAACCTCT
ACAAATGTGGTAAAATCGATAAGGATCCGTCGACCGATGCCCTTGAGAGCCTTCAACCCAGTCAGCTCCT
TCCGGTGGGCGCGGGGCATGACTATCGTCGCCGCACTTATGACTGTCTTCTTTATCATGCAACTCGTAGG
ACAGGTGCCGGCAGCGCTCTTCCGCTTCCTCGCTCACTGACTCGCTGCGCTCGGTCGTTCGGCTGCGGCG
AGCGGTATCAGCTCACTCAAAGGCGGTAATACGGTTATCCACAGAATCAGGGGATAACGCAGGAAAGAAC
ATGTGAGCAAAAGGCCAGCAAAAGGCCAGGAACCGTAAAAAGGCCGCGTTGCTGGCGTTTTTCCATAGGC
TCCGCCCCCCTGACGAGCATCACAAAAATCGACGCTCAAGTCAGAGGTGGCGAAACCCGACAGGACTATA
AAGATACCAGGCGTTTCCCCCTGGAAGCTCCCTCGTGCGCTCTCCTGTTCCGACCCTGCCGCTTACCGGA
TACCTGTCCGCCTTTCTCCCTTCGGGAAGCGTGGCGCTTTCTCATAGCTCACGCTGTAGGTATCTCAGTT
CGGTGTAGGTCGTTCGCTCCAAGCTGGGCTGTGTGCACGAACCCCCCGTTCAGCCCGACCGCTGCGCCTT
ATCCGGTAACTATCGTCTTGAGTCCAACCCGGTAAGACACGACTTATCGCCACTGGCAGCAGCCACTGGT
AACAGGATTAGCAGAGCGAGGTATGTAGGCGGTGCTACAGAGTTCTTGAAGTGGTGGCCTAACTACGGCT
ACACTAGAAGAACAGTATTTGGTATCTGCGCTCTGCTGAAGCCAGTTACCTTCGGAAAAAGAGTTGGTAG
CTCTTGATCCGGCAAACAAACCACCGCTGGTAGCGGTGGTTTTTTTGTTTGCAAGCAGCAGATTACGCGC
AGAAAAAAAGGATCTCAAGAAGATCCTTTGATCTTTTCTACGGGGTCTGACGCTCAGTGGAACGAAAACT
CACGTTAAGGGATTTTGGTCATGAGATTATCAAAAAGGATCTTCACCTAGATCCTTTTAAATTAAAAATG
AAGTTTTAAATCAATCTAAAGTATATATGAGTAAACTTGGTCTGACAGTTACCAATGCTTAATCAGTGAG
GCACCTATCTCAGCGATCTGTCTATTTCGTTCATCCATAGTTGCCTGACTCCCCGTCGTGTAGATAACTA
CGATACGGGAGGGCTTACCATCTGGCCCCAGTGCTGCAATGATACCGCGAGACCCACGCTCACCGGCTCC
AGATTTATCAGCAATAAACCAGCCAGCCGGAAGGGCCGAGCGCAGAAGTGGTCCTGCAACTTTATCCGCC
TCCATCCAGTCTATTAATTGTTGCCGGGAAGCTAGAGTAAGTAGTTCGCCAGTTAATAGTTTGCGCAACG
TTGTTGCCATTGCTACAGGCATCGTGGTGTCACGCTCGTCGTTTGGTATGGCTTCATTCAGCTCCGGTTC
CCAACGATCAAGGCGAGTTACATGATCCCCCATGTTGTGCAAAAAAGCGGTTAGCTCCTTCGGTCCTCCG
ATCGTTGTCAGAAGTAAGTTGGCCGCAGTGTTATCACTCATGGTTATGGCAGCACTGCATAATTCTCTTA
CTGTCATGCCATCCGTAAGATGCTTTTCTGTGACTGGTGAGTACTCAACCAAGTCATTCTGAGAATAGTG
TATGCGGCGACCGAGTTGCTCTTGCCCGGCGTCAATACGGGATAATACCGCGCCACATAGCAGAACTTTA
AAAGTGCTCATCATTGGAAAACGTTCTTCGGGGCGAAAACTCTCAAGGATCTTACCGCTGTTGAGATCCA
GTTCGATGTAACCCACTCGTGCACCCAACTGATCTTCAGCATCTTTTACTTTCACCAGCGTTTCTGGGTG
AGCAAAAACAGGAAGGCAAAATGCCGCAAAAAAGGGAATAAGGGCGACACGGAAATGTTGAATACTCATA
CTCTTCCTTTTTCAATATTATTGAAGCATTTATCAGGGTTATTGTCTCATGAGCGGATACATATTTGAAT
GTATTTAGAAAAATAAACAAATAGGGGTTCCGCGCACATTTCCCCGAAAAGTGCCACCTG
[124 nt withheld, positions 4331-4454]
C
[91 nt withheld, positions 4456-4546]
A
[49 nt withheld, positions 4548-4596]
CCTTTGACGTTGGAGTCCACGTTCTTT
[37 nt withheld, positions 4624-4660]
ACCCTATCTCGGTCTATTCTTTTGATTTATAAGGGATTTTGCCGATTTCGGCCTATTGGTTAAAAAATGA
GCTGATTTAACAAAAATTTAACGCGAATTTTAACAAAATATTAACGCTTACAATTTGCCATTCGCCATTC
AGGCTGCGCAACTGTTGGGAAGGGCGATCGGTGCGGGCCTCTTCGCTATTACGCCAGCCCAAGCTACCAT
GATAAGTAAGTAATATTAAGGTACGGGAGGTACTTGGAGCGGCCGCAATAAAATATCTTTATTTTCATTA
CATCTGTGTGTTGGTTTTTTGTGTGAATCGATAGTACTAACATACGCTCTCCATCAAAACAAAACGAAAC
AAAACAAACTAGCAAAATAGGCTGTCCCCAGTGCAAGTGCAGGTGCCAGAACATTTCTCTATCGATA
Features (pLannotate 1.2.2; 11 found; start..end, strand, type, name):
    347..1999    +  CDS            luciferase: firefly luciferase; luc+; enhanced luc+ version of the luciferase gene
   2040..2161    -  polyA_signal   SV40 poly(A) signal: SV40 polyadenylation signal
   2184..2252    -  CDS            large T antigen (fragment): large T antigen from SV40 (simian virus 40)
   2268..2400    +  CDS            TcR (fragment): tetracycline efflux protein; tet; confers resistance to tetracycline
   2580..3168    -  rep_origin     ori: high-copy-number ColE1/pMB1/pBR322/pUC origin of replication
   3339..4199    -  CDS            AmpR: β-lactamase; bla; confers resistance to ampicillin, carbenicillin, and related antibiotics
   4200..4304    -  promoter       AmpR promoter: bla
   4331..4759    +  rep_origin     f1 ori (sequence partly withheld): f1 bacteriophage origin of replication; arrow indicates direction of (+) strand synthesis
   4791..4858    -  CDS            lacZα (fragment): LacZα fragment of β-galactosidase; lacZ fragment
   4917..4965    +  polyA_signal   poly(A) signal: synthetic polyadenylation signal
   4979..5070    +  misc_feature   pause site: RNA polymerase II transcriptional pause signal from the human α2 globin gene
