[The description below was written by a language model from this plasmid's Addgene catalogue record and pLannotate feature annotations shown in this document.]
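Description:
proE-cad178-Luc is a firefly luciferase reporter plasmid built on the promoterless pGL3-Basic backbone, intended for transient transfection into mammalian cells. It carries a 270 bp fragment of the human E-cadherin (CDH1) promoter spanning positions -178 to +92, cloned between the BglII and HindIII sites of the polylinker, both of which are retained. This places the fragment directly upstream of the luc+ coding sequence, so luciferase output depends on the transcriptional activity of this proximal promoter region. The promoter fragment itself is not annotated in the feature table, but the unannotated stretch preceding the luciferase CDS is consistent with its position.

Downstream of luciferase, an SV40 late polyadenylation signal terminates the reporter transcript. Upstream of the insert, a synthetic poly(A) signal and an RNA polymerase II transcriptional pause site from the human α2 globin gene limit read-through from spurious transcription originating in the backbone, keeping background signal low. The plasmid replicates in E. coli at high copy from a ColE1/pUC-type origin and is selected with ampicillin through the β-lactamase gene and its own promoter. An f1 origin permits single-stranded DNA production. The short large T antigen, TcR and lacZα fragments flagged by the annotation are non-functional backbone remnants. There is no mammalian selection marker.

The associated publication concerns transcriptional activation of E-cadherin when the ZEB1 repressor is suppressed by small RNA-mediated silencing, so the construct is suited to measuring how such regulators act on the minimal CDH1 promoter, typically alongside a co-transfected normalisation reporter.
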