Addgene plasmid #42081: proE-cad178-Luc
Depositing lab: Kumiko Ui-Tei. Depositing organization: The University of Tokyo. Publication: E-cadherin is transcriptionally activated via suppression of ZEB1 transcriptional repressor by small RNA-mediated gene silencing. Mazda M, Nishi K, Naito Y, Ui-Tei K. PLoS One. 2011;6(12):e28688. doi: 10.1371/journal.pone.0028688. Epub 2011 Dec 21. PubMed 22205962.
Backbone
  Vector backbone: pGL3-Basic
  Backbone manufacturer: Promega
  Backbone size w/o insert (bp): 4807
  Total vector size (bp): 5077
  Vector type: Mammalian Expression, Luciferase
Growth in bacteria
  Bacterial resistance: Ampicillin, 100 μg/mL
  Growth temperature: 37°C
  Growth strain: DH5alpha
  Copy number: High Copy
Gene/Insert
  Gene/Insert name: E-cadherin (alt name: CDH1)
  Species: H. sapiens (human)
  Insert size (bp): 270
  Mutation: contains E-cadherin promoter region from -178 to +92
  GenBank ID: NM_004360
  Entrez Gene: CDH1 (a.k.a. Arc-1, BCDS1, CD324, CDHE, ECAD, LCAM, UVO)
  Promoter: E-cadherin
  Cloning method: Restriction Enzyme; 5′ cloning site BglII (not destroyed); 3′ cloning site HindIII (not destroyed)
  Sequencing primers: 5′ CTAGCAAAATAGGCTGTCCC
Terms and licenses: Academic/Nonprofit Terms; Industry Terms: Not Available to Industry
How to cite: proE-cad178-Luc was a gift from Kumiko Ui-Tei (Addgene plasmid # 42081 ; http://n2t.net/addgene:42081 ; RRID:Addgene_42081)
