>Addgene plasmid #42081 | proE-cad178-Luc | addgene partial sequence | sequence record 59645 | LucNrev 5'-CCTTATGCAGTTGCTCTCC-3'
ATGGCGCCGGGCCTTTCTTTATGTTTTTGGCGTCTTCCATGGTGGCTTTACCAACAGGTACCGGAATGCC
AAGCTTCCGGGTGCGGTCGGGTCGGGCCGGGCTGGAGCGGGCTGGAGTCTGAACTGACTTCCGCAAGCTC
ACAGGTGCTTTGCAGTTCCGACGCCACTGAGAGGGGGTGCGTGGCTGCAGCCAGGTGAGCCCCGGAGGCA
CCGCCCCCCGTACCGCTGATTGGCTGAGGGTTCACCTGCCGGCCACAGCCAATCAGCAGCGCGGACCCCT
CCCCAGGGCGGAGCTGACGGCCCGCCCACCCGGCCTCGCATAGACGCGGTGACCCTCTAGCCTGGAAGAT
CTCGAGCCCGGGCTAGCACGCGTAAGAGCTCGGTACCTATCGATAGAGAAATGTTCTGGCACCTGCACTT
GCACTGGGGACAGCCTATTTTGCTAGTTTGTTTTGTTTCGTTTTGTTTTGATGGAGAGCGTATGTTAGTA
CTATCGATTCACACAAAAAACCAACACACAGATGTAATGAAAATAAAGATATTTTATTGCGGCCGCTCCA
AGTACCTCCCGTACCTTAATATTACTTACTTATCATGGTAGCTTGGGCTGGCGTAATAGCGAAGAGGCCC
GCACCGATCGCCCTTCCCAACAGTTGCGCAGCCTGAATGGCGAATGGCAAATTGTAAGCGTTAATATTTT
GTTAAAATTCGCGTTAAATTTTTGTTAAATCAGCTCATTTTTTAACCAATAGGCCGAAATCGGCAAAATC
CCTTATAAATCAAAAGAATAGACCGAGATAGGGT
[37 nt withheld, positions 805-841]
AAAGAACGTGGACTCCAACGTCAAAGGGC
